>Addgene plasmid #155158 | pBEL2078 | addgene full sequence | sequence record 309898 | Addgene NGS Result
AGTGGCGAGCCCGATCTTCCCCATCGGTGATGTCGGCGATATAGGCGCCAGCAACCGCACCTGTGGCGCC
GGTGATGCCGGCCACGATGCGTCCGGCGTAGAGGATCGAGATCTCGATCCCGCGAAATTAATACGACTCA
CTATAGGGGAATTGTGAGCGGATAACAATTCCCCTCTAGAAATAATTTTGTTTAACTTTGGCCCAGGCGG
CCAGGAGGGTCTCACATGTGGAGCCACCCGCAGTTCGAAAAAGAGCAGTCTGTGGCGAATTTAGTCGATA
TGCGCGATGTCAGTTTTACGCGTGGCAATCGCTGCATCTTCGATAATATTTCCCTGACCGTGCCGCGAGG
GAAGATCACGGCGATCATGGGGCCATCGGGCATCGGTAAAACGACGCTACTCCGTCTGATTGGCGGGCAA
ATCGCACCAGATCATGGTGAGATCCTTTTCGATGGTGAGAATATTCCGGCGATGTCTCGTTCGCGCCTGT
ATACAGTGCGCAAACGGATGAGCATGTTATTTCAGTCCGGGGCGTTGTTCACTGATATGAACGTATTTGA
CAACGTCGCCTATCCACTGCGCGAACATACCCAACTTCCCGCGCCATTGTTGCATAGTACGGTGATGATG
AAGCTGGAGGCCGTGGGGCTGCGTGGAGCGGCTAAACTAATGCCTTCTGAACTTTCCGGTGGGATGGCGC
GGCGTGCAGCGCTGGCGCGTGCGATTGCGCTGGAGCCGGATCTCATCATGTTTGATGAACCTTTTGTTGG
GCAAGATCCCATCACCATGGGCGTACTGGTGAAGCTGATTTCTGAGCTGAACAGCGCGCTGGGCGTGACT
TGTGTGGTGGTTTCTCACGATGTGCCGGAAGTGTTAAGTATTGCGGATCACGCCTGGATCCTGGCGGACA
AAAAAATTGTCGCTCATGGCAGTGCCCAGGCGTTGCAGGCGAATCCTGATCCGCGCGTACGTCAGTTTCT
GGACGGGATAGCTGACGGGCCTGTTCCGTTCCGCTATCCTGCCGGCGATGCGCACGCTGATCTTTTACCA
GGGAGTTAAGCCACTCATGCATCACCACCATCACCATGAAAATCTGTATTTTCAGAGCGAGTCACTGAGC
TGGATGCAGACGGGTGACACGCTGGCGTTATCCGGAGAGCTGGATCAGGACGTTTTGCTACCGCTTTGGG
AAATGCGTGAGGAAGCGGTGAAGGGGATTACCTGCATCGATCTTAGCCGTGTCTCCCGCGTGGATACGGG
GGGACTGGCACTGCTGCTCCATCTTATCGATCTGGCGAAAAAGCAGGGCAACAATGTGACGCTTCAGGGG
GTAAACGACAAAGTGTATACCCTGGCGAAATTGTATAATTTGCCTGCTGATGTTCTGCCTCGTTAAGAGA
GACCGGCCAGGCCGGCCGATCCGGCTGCTAACAAAGCCCGAAAGGAAGCTGAGTTGGCTGCTGCCACCGC
TGAGCAATAACTAGCATAACCCCTTGGGGCCTCTAAACGGGTCTTGAGGGGTTTTTTGCTGAAAGGAGGA
ACTATATCCGGATTGGCGAATGGG
[124 nt withheld, positions 1565-1688]
C
[91 nt withheld, positions 1690-1780]
A
[49 nt withheld, positions 1782-1830]
CCTTTGACGTTGGAGTCCACGTTCTTT
[37 nt withheld, positions 1858-1894]
ACCCTATCTCGGTCTATTCTTTTGATTTATAAGGGATTTTGCCGATTTCGGCCTATTGGTTAAAAAATGA
GCTGATTTAACAAAAATTTAACGCGAATTTTAACAAAATATTAACGCTTACAATTTAGGTGGCACTTTTC
GGGGAACGACGACCTGCAGCCAAGCTAGCTTGGCTGGACGTAAACTCCTCTTCAGACCTAATAACTTCGT
ATAGCATACATTATACGAAGTTATATTAAGGGTTATTGAATATGATCGGAATTGGGCTGCAGGAATTCGA
TAGCTTGGCTGCAGGTCGACCTCGAGGATGTGCGCGGAACCCCTATTTGTTTATTTTTCTAAATACATTC
AAATATGTATCCGCTCATGAGACAATAACCCTGATAAATGCTTCAATAATATTGAAAAAGGAAGAGTATG
AGTATTCAACATTTCCGTGTCGCCCTTATTCCCTTTTTTGCGGCATTTTGCCTTCCTGTTTTTGCTCACC
CAGAAACGCTGGTGAAAGTAAAAGATGCTGAAGATCAGTTGGGTGCACGAGTGGGTTACATCGAACTGGA
TCTCAACAGCGGTAAGATCCTTGAGAGTTTTCGCCCCGAAGAACGTTTTCCAATGATGAGCACTTTTAAA
GTTCTGCTATGTGGCGCGGTATTATCCCGTATTGACGCCGGGCAAGAGCAACTCGGTCGCCGCATACACT
ATTCTCAGAATGACTTGGTTGAGTACTCACCAGTCACAGAAAAGCATCTTACGGATGGCATGACAGTAAG
AGAATTATGCAGTGCTGCCATAACCATGAGTGATAACACTGCGGCCAACTTACTTCTGACAACGATCGGA
GGACCGAAGGAGCTAACCGCTTTTTTGCACAACATGGGGGATCATGTAACTCGCCTTGATCGTTGGGAAC
CGGAGCTGAATGAAGCCATACCAAACGACGAGCGTGACACCACGATGCCTGCAGCAATGGCAACAACGTT
GCGCAAACTATTAACTGGCGAACTACTTACTCTAGCTTCCCGGCAACAATTAATAGACTGGATGGAGGCG
GATAAAGTTGCAGGACCACTTCTGCGCTCGGCCCTTCCGGCTGGCTGGTTTATTGCTGATAAATCTGGAG
CCGGTGAGCGTGGCTCTCGCGGTATCATTGCAGCACTGGGGCCAGATGGTAAGCCCTCCCGTATCGTAGT
TATCTACACGACGGGGAGTCAGGCAACTATGGATGAACGAAATAGACAGATCGCTGAGATAGGTGCCTCA
CTGATTAAGCATTGGTAACTGTCAGACCAAGTTTACTCATATATACTTTAGATTGATTTAAAACTTCATT
TTTAATTTAAAAGGATCTAGGTGAAGATCCTTTTTGATAATCTCATGACCAAAATCCCTTAACGTGAGTT
TTCGTTCCACTGAGCGTCAGACCCCGTAGAAAAGATCAAAGGATCTTCTTGAGATCCTTTTTTTCTGCGC
GTAATCTGCTGCTTGCAAACAAAAAAACCACCGCTACCAGCGGTGGTTTGTTTGCCGGATCAAGAGCTAC
CAACTCTTTTTCCGAAGGTAACTGGCTTCAGCAGAGCGCAGATACCAAATACTGTCCTTCTAGTGTAGCC
GTAGTTAGGCCACCACTTCAAGAACTCTGTAGCACCGCCTACATACCTCGCTCTGCTAATCCTGTTACCA
GTGGCTGCTGCCAGTGGCGATAAGTCGTGTCTTACCGGGTTGGACTCAAGACGATAGTTACCGGATAAGG
CGCAGCGGTCGGGCTGAACGGGGGGTTCGTGCACACAGCCCAGCTTGGAGCGAACGACCTACACCGAACT
GAGATACCTACAGCGTGAGCTATGAGAAAGCGCCACGCTTCCCGAAGGGAGAAAGGCGGACAGGTATCCG
GTAAGCGGCAGGGTCGGAACAGGAGAGCGCACGAGGGAGCTTCCAGGGGGAAACGCCTGGTATCTTTATA
GTCCTGTCGGGTTTCGCCACCTCTGACTTGAGCGTCGATTTTTGTGATGCTCGTCAGGGGGGCGGAGCCT
ATGGAAAAACGCCAGCAACGCGGCCTTTTTACGGTTCCTGGCCTTTTGCTGGCCTTTTGCTCACATGTTC
TTTCCTGCGTTATCCCCTGATTCTGTGGATAACCGTATTACCGCCTTTGAGTGAGCTGATACCGCTCGCC
GCAGCCGAACGACCGAGCGCAGCGAGTCAGTGAGCGAGGAAGCGGAAGAGCGCCTGATGCGGTATTTTCT
CCTTACGCATCTGTGCGGTATTTCACACCGCAATGGTGCACTCTCAGTACAATCTGCTCTGATGCCGCAT
AGTTAAGCCAGTATACACTCCGCTATCGCTACGTGACTGGGTCATGGCTGCGCCCCGACACCCGCCAACA
CCCGCTGACGCGCCCTGACGGGCTTGTCTGCTCCCGGCATCCGCTTACAGACAAGCTGTGACCGTCTCCG
GGAGCTGCATGTGTCAGAGGTTTTCACCGTCATCACCGAAACGCGCGAGGCAGCTGCGGTAAAGCTCATC
AGCGTGGTCGTGAAGCGATTCACAGATGTCTGCCTGTTCATCCGCGTCCAGCTCGTTGAGTTTCTCCAGA
AGCGTTAATGTCTGGCTTCTGATAAAGCGGGCCATGTTAAGGGCGGTTTTTTCCTGTTTGGTCACTGATG
CCTCCGTGTAAGGGGGATTTCTGTTCATGGGGGTAATGATACCGATGAAACGAGAGAGGATGCTCACGAT
ACGGGTTACTGATGATGAACATGCCCGGTTACTGGAACGTTGTGAGGGTAAACAACTGGCGGTATGGATG
CGGCGGGACCAGAGAAAAATCACTCAGGGTCAATGCCAGCGCTTCGTTAATACAGATGTAGGTGTTCCAC
AGGGTAGCCAGCAGCATCCTGCGATGCAGATCCGGAACATAATGGTGCAGGGCGCTGACTTCCGCGTTTC
CAGACTTTACGAAACACGGAAACCGAAGACCATTCATGTTGTTGCTCAGGTCGCAGACGTTTTGCAGCAG
CAGTCGCTTCACGTTCGCTCGCGTATCGGTGATTCATTCTGCTAACCAGTAAGGCAACCCCGCCAGCCTA
GCCGGGTCCTCAACGACAGGAGCACGATCATGCGCACCCGTGGGGCCGCCATGCCGGCGATAATGGCCTG
CTTCTCGCCGAAACGTTTGGTGGCGGGACCAGTGACGAAGGCTTGAGCGAGGGCGTGCAAGATTCCGAAT
ACCGCAAGCGACAGGCCGATCATCGTCGCGCTCCAGCGAAAGCGGTCCTCGCCGAAAATGACCCAGAGCG
CTGCCGGCACCTGTCCTACGAGTTGCATGATAAAGAAGACAGTCATAAGTGCGGCGACGATAGTCATGCC
CCGCGCCCACCGGAAGGAGCTGACTGGGTTGAAGGCTCTCAAGGGCATCGGTCGAGATCCCGGTGCCTAA
TGAGTGAGCTAACTTACATTAATTGCGTTGCGCTCACTGCCCGCTTTCCAGTCGGGAAACCTGTCGTGCC
AGCTGCATTAATGAATCGGCCAACGCGCGGGGAGAGGCGGTTTGCGTATTGGGCGCCAGGGTGGTTTTTC
TTTTCACCAGTGAGACGGGCAACAGCTGATTGCCCTTCACCGCCTGGCCCTGAGAGAGTTGCAGCAAGCG
GTCCACGCTGGTTTGCCCCAGCAGGCGAAAATCCTGTTTGATGGTGGTTAACGGCGGGATATAACATGAG
CTGTCTTCGGTATCGTCGTATCCCACTACCGAGATATCCGCACCAACGCGCAGCCCGGACTCGGTAATGG
CGCGCATTGCGCCCAGCGCCATCTGATCGTTGGCAACCAGCATCGCAGTGGGAACGATGCCCTCATTCAG
CATTTGCATGGTTTGTTGAAAACCGGACATGGCACTCCAGTCGCCTTCCCGTTCCGCTATCGGCTGAATT
TGATTGCGAGTGAGATATTTATGCCAGCCAGCCAGACGCAGACGCGCCGAGACAGAACTTAATGGGCCCG
CTAACAGCGCGATTTGCTGGTGACCCAATGCGACCAGATGCTCCACGCCCAGTCGCGTACCGTCTTCATG
GGAGAAAATAATACTGTTGATGGGTGTCTGGTCAGAGACATCAAGAAATAACGCCGGAACATTAGTGCAG
GCAGCTTCCACAGCAATGGCATCCTGGTCATCCAGCGGATAGTTAATGATCAGCCCACTGACGCGTTGCG
CGAGAAGATTGTGCACCGCCGCTTTACAGGCTTCGACGCCGCTTCGTTCTACCATCGACACCACCACGCT
GGCACCCAGTTGATCGGCGCGAGATTTAATCGCCGCGACAATTTGCGACGGCGCGTGCAGGGCCAGACTG
GAGGTGGCAACGCCAATCAGCAACGACTGTTTGCCCGCCAGTTGTTGTGCCACGCGGTTGGGAATGTAAT
TCAGCTCCGCCATCGCCGCTTCCACTTTTTCCCGCGTTTTCGCAGAAACGTGGCTGGCCTGGTTCACCAC
GCGGGAAACGGTCTGATAAGAGACACCGGCATACTCTGCGACATCGTATAACGTTACTGGTTTCACATTC
ACCACCCTGAATTGACTCTCTTCCGGGCGCTATCATGCCATACCGCGAAAGGTTTTGCGCCATTCGATGG
TGTCCGGGATCTCGACGCTCTCCCTTATGCGACTCCTGCATTAGGAAGCAGCCCAGTAGTAGGTTGAGGC
CGTTGAGCACCGCCGCCGCAAGGAATGGTGCATGCAAGGAGATGGCGCCCAACAGTCCCCCGGCCACGGG
GCCTGCCACCATACCCACGCCGAAACAAGCGCTCATGAGCCCGA
Features (pLannotate 1.2.2; 21 found; start..end, strand, type, name):
    129..147     +  promoter       T7 promoter: promoter for bacteriophage T7 RNA polymerase
    148..172     +  protein_bind   lac operator: The lac repressor binds to the lac operator to inhibit transcription in E. coli. This inhibition can be relieved by adding lactose or isopropyl-β-D-thiogalactopyranoside (IPTG). lac repressor encoded by lacI
    229..251     +  CDS            Strep-Tag II (fragment): peptide that binds Strep-Tactin®, an engineered form of streptavidin
    253..1056    +  CDS            mlaF: MLAF_ECOLI - Also known as yrbF. Experimental evidence at protein level: Swiss-Prot protein existence level 1. Part of the ABC transporter complex MlaFEDB, which is involved in a phospholipid transport pathway that maintains lipid asymmetry in the outer membrane by retrograde trafficking of phospholipids from the outer membrane to the inner membrane. Responsible for energy coupling to the transport system. From Escherichia coli (strain K12).
   1106..1393    +  CDS            mlaB: MLAB_ECOLI - Also known as yrbB. Experimental evidence at protein level: Swiss-Prot protein existence level 1. Part of the ABC transporter complex MlaFEDB, which is involved in a phospholipid transport pathway that maintains lipid asymmetry in the outer membrane by retrograde trafficking of phospholipids from the outer membrane to the inner membrane (PubMed:19383799, PubMed:27529189). MlaB plays critical roles in both the assembly and activity of the complex. May act by modulating MlaF structure and stability (PubMed:27529189). From Escherichia coli (strain K12).
   1424..1473    +  CDS            SET1 (fragment): solubility-enhancement tag derived from T7 phage gene 10B
   1481..1528    +  terminator     T7 terminator: transcription terminator for bacteriophage T7 RNA polymerase
   1565..1993    +  rep_origin     f1 ori (sequence partly withheld): f1 bacteriophage origin of replication; arrow indicates direction of (+) strand synthesis
   2095..2128    +  protein_bind   loxP: Cre-mediated recombination occurs in the 8-bp core sequence (GCATACAT). Cre recombinase
   2158..2176    +  misc_feature   MCS (fragment): pBluescript multiple cloning site
   2207..2311    +  promoter       AmpR promoter: bla
   2312..3172    +  CDS            AmpR: β-lactamase; bla; confers resistance to ampicillin, carbenicillin, and related antibiotics
   3343..3931    +  rep_origin     ori: high-copy-number ColE1/pMB1/pBR322/pUC origin of replication
   4117..4256    -  misc_feature   bom: basis of mobility region from pBR322
   4358..4549    -  CDS            rop: Rop protein, which maintains plasmids at low copy number; rop
   4566..4946    +  CDS            YPB1_ECOLX: Protein predicted: Swiss-Prot protein existence level 4. From Escherichia coli.
   5018..5309    -  CDS            TcR (fragment): tetracycline efflux protein; tet; confers resistance to tetracycline
   5324..5345    -  protein_bind   CAP binding site: CAP binding activates transcription in the presence of cAMP. E. coli catabolite activator protein
   5358..6440    -  CDS            lacI: lac repressor; lacI; The lac repressor binds to the lac operator to inhibit transcription in E. coli. This inhibition can be relieved by adding lactose or isopropyl-β-D-thiogalactopyranoside (IPTG).
   6441..6518    -  promoter       lacI promoter: lacI
   6526..107     -  CDS            TcR (fragment) (across the origin): tetracycline efflux protein; tet; confers resistance to tetracycline
