[The description below was written by a language model from this plasmid's Addgene catalogue record and pLannotate feature annotations shown in this document.]
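Description:
pBEL2078 is a bacterial co-expression plasmid built on a pET21a backbone that produces two E. coli proteins, MlaF and MlaB, from a single T7-driven transcript. A T7 promoter with an adjacent lac operator sits upstream of a Strep-tag II fused to the N-terminus of mlaF, which carries the Y261A substitution. This is followed, after a short gap, by the mlaB coding sequence and then the T7 terminator. According to the catalogue entry, MlaB carries an N-terminal 6xHis tag with a TEV protease cleavage site; the annotation does not call these elements separately, but the roughly 50-nt interval between the two reading frames is where they would lie. The plasmid-borne lacI gene supplies lac repressor, so expression is held off until induction with IPTG in a host that provides T7 RNA polymerase.

Propagation relies on a ColE1/pBR322-type origin, with the bom and rop regions also present, although the record lists the plasmid as high copy. Selection is by ampicillin through the β-lactamase gene. An f1 origin, a loxP site, tetracycline-resistance gene fragments and a short match to a T7 gene 10-derived tag near the terminator are also annotated and appear to be backbone remnants rather than functional parts of the design. The sequenced record is 6,698 nt, close to the listed total size of 6,702 bp.

MlaF is the ATPase subunit and MlaB a regulatory partner of the MlaFEDB ABC transporter, which maintains outer-membrane lipid asymmetry. The orthogonal tags allow purification of the MlaFB subcomplex. The construct comes from a structural study of MlaFB regulation, so the point mutant presumably probes the role of that MlaF residue, though the record does not state its specific effect.
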