Addgene plasmid #155158: pBEL2078
Purpose: Expresses (Strep-MlaF_Y261A)-(6xHis-TEV-MlaB)
Depositing lab: Gira Bhabha & Damian Ekiert. Depositing organization: NYU Grossman School of Medicine. Publication: Structure of MlaFB uncovers novel mechanisms of ABC transporter regulation. Kolich LR, Chang YT, Coudray N, Giacometti SI, MacRae MR, Isom GL, Teran EM, Bhabha G, Ekiert DC. Elife. 2020 Jun 30;9. pii: 60030. doi: 10.7554/eLife.60030. PubMed 32602838.
Backbone
  Vector backbone: pET21a
  Backbone manufacturer: Thermo Fisher
  Backbone size w/o insert (bp): 5531
  Total vector size (bp): 6702
Growth in bacteria
  Bacterial resistance: Ampicillin, 100 μg/mL
  Growth temperature: 37°C
  Growth strain: DH5alpha
  Copy number: High Copy
Gene/Insert
  Gene/Insert name: MlaF-(6xHis-TEV-MlaB)
  Species: E. coli
  Insert size (bp): 1171
  Mutation: MlaF_Y261A
  Cloning method: Gibson Cloning
  Sequencing primers: 5′ NA; 3′ NA
Terms and licenses: Academic/Nonprofit Terms; Industry Terms: Not Available to Industry
How to cite: pBEL2078 was a gift from Gira Bhabha & Damian Ekiert (Addgene plasmid # 155158 ; http://n2t.net/addgene:155158 ; RRID:Addgene_155158)
